Addgene plasmid #18974: p2xFlag CMV2 Lats1-PY2 mutant
Depositing lab: Marius Sudol. Depositing organization: Geisinger Health Center. Publication: Mst2 and Lats kinases regulate apoptotic function of Yes kinase-associated protein (YAP). Oka T, Mazack V, Sudol M. J Biol Chem. 2008 Oct 10;283(41):27534-27546. doi: 10.1074/jbc.M804380200. Epub 2008 Jul 17. PubMed 18640976.
Backbone
  Vector backbone: p2xFlag CMV2
  Backbone size w/o insert (bp): 4700
  Vector type: Mammalian Expression
Growth in bacteria
  Bacterial resistance: Ampicillin, 100 μg/mL
  Growth temperature: 37°C
  Growth strain: DH5alpha
  Copy number: High Copy
Gene/Insert
  Gene/Insert name: NM_004690 (alt name: Lats1, PY2 mutant)
  Species: H. sapiens (human)
  Insert size (bp): 3393
  Mutation: PY2 mutant (Tyrosine 559 changed to Alanine)
  GenBank ID: NM_004690
  Entrez Gene: LATS1 (a.k.a. WARTS, wts)
  Tag / fusion protein: 2xFlag (N terminal on backbone)
  Cloning method: Restriction Enzyme; 5′ cloning site KpnI (unknown if destroyed); 3′ cloning site XbaI (unknown if destroyed)
  Sequencing primers: 5′ CMV
Terms and licenses: Academic/Nonprofit Terms; Industry Terms: Not Available to Industry
How to cite: p2xFlag CMV2 Lats1-PY2 mutant was a gift from Marius Sudol (Addgene plasmid # 18974 ; http://n2t.net/addgene:18974 ; RRID:Addgene_18974)
