[The description below was written by a language model from this plasmid's Addgene catalogue record.]
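Description:
p2xFlag CMV2 Lats1-PY2 mutant is a mammalian expression plasmid built on the p2xFlag CMV2 backbone (about 4.7 kb without insert). It is maintained in E. coli as a high-copy plasmid under ampicillin selection. The record gives no feature table, so the origin of replication, polyadenylation signal and any mammalian selection marker are not stated. The backbone name and the use of a CMV sequencing primer indicate that expression is driven by the cytomegalovirus immediate-early promoter, a strong constitutive promoter commonly used for transient expression in cultured mammalian cells.

The insert is the human LATS1 coding sequence (also known as WARTS), roughly 3.4 kb, cloned by restriction digestion between KpnI and XbaI sites. It sits downstream of a backbone-encoded tandem Flag epitope, so the kinase is produced with an N-terminal 2xFlag tag suitable for detection by immunoblotting or for immunoprecipitation with anti-Flag antibodies. The sequence carries the "PY2" mutation, in which tyrosine 559 is replaced by alanine. PY motifs (typically PPxY) are short proline-rich sequences recognised by WW domains, and substituting the tyrosine is a standard way to disable such a motif.

The associated study concerns regulation of the apoptotic function of YAP, a WW domain-containing protein, by the Mst2 and Lats kinases. The construct is therefore most plausibly used alongside wild-type Lats1 to test how the second PY motif contributes to Lats1–YAP binding and downstream signalling, although the record does not describe specific experiments.
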