>Addgene plasmid #18974 | p2xFlag CMV2 Lats1-PY2 mutant | depositor partial sequence | sequence record 8912 | Author sequence
CGGGGGGNNTTAGCGAGCTCGTTTGTGAACCGTCAGAATTGATCTACCATGGACTACAAAGACGATGACG
ACAAGCTTGCGGCCGCGAATTCAAGCTTAGCCACCATGGACTACAAAGACGATGACGATAAAGCAAGGCT
CGAATCGGTACCAATGAAGAGGAGTGAAAAGCCAGAAGGATATAGACAAATGAGGCCTAAGACCTTTCCT
GCCAGTAACTATACTGTCAGTAGCCGGCAAATGTTACAAGAAATTCGGGAATCCCTTAGGAATTTATCTA
AACCATCTGATGCTGCTAAGGCTGAGCATAACATGAGTAAAATGTCAACCGAAGATCCTCGACAAGTCAG
AAATCCACCCAAATTTGGGACGCATCATAAAGCCTTGCAGGAAATTCGAAACTCTCTGCTTCCATTTGCA
AATGAAACAAATTCTTCTCGGAGTACTTCAGAAGTTAATCCACAAATGCTTCAAGACTTGCAAGCTGCTG
GATTTGATGAGGATATGGTTATACAAGCTCTTCAGAAAACTAACAACAGAAGTATAGAAGCAGCAATTGA
ATTCATTAGTAAAATGAGTTACCAAGATCCTCGACGAGAGCAGATGGCTGCAGCAGCTGCCAGACCTATT
AATGCCAGCATGAAACCAGGGAATGTGCAGCAATCAGTTAACCGCAAACAGAGCTGGAAAGGTTCTAAAG
AATCCTTAGTTCCTCAGAGGCATGGCCCGCCACTAGGAGAAAGTGTGGCCTATCATTCTGAGAGTCCCAA
CTCACAGACAGATGTAGGAAGACCTTTGTCTGGATCTGGTATATCAGCATTTGTTCAAGCTCACCCTAGC
AACGGACAGAGAGTGAACCCCCCACCACCACCTCANGTAAGGAGTGTTACTCCTCCACCACCTCCNAGAG
GCCAGACTCCCCTCCAGAGGTACAACTCCNCCTCCCCCTTCANGGGACCAAACTCTCAAACAAAGCGCTN
TTCTGNAACATGGAAAACGTAATCTCCGAATCTCTCCGGTCCCCCNTGGGGCATGGGCAGAGGGCTATCC
TCCCCNCCTCTNAANCTTNCCCCNNGAATCCNCCTATCANGGNNNNANGGNNTTTTTTTTTTNCTGTGGG
NNNANANCNNTCTTNNGGGNANN
