>Addgene plasmid #18974 | p2xFlag CMV2 Lats1-PY2 mutant | addgene partial sequence | sequence record 24919 | CMV-F 5'-CGCAAATGGGCGGTAGGCGTG-3'
TTTAGCAGAGCTCGTTTAGTGAACCGTCAGAATTGATCTACCATGGACTACAAAGACGATGACGANNAGC
TTGCGGCCGCGAATTCAAGCTTAGCCACCATGGACTACAAAGACGATGACGATAAAGCAAGGCTCGAATC
GGTACCAATGAAGAGGAGTGAAAAGCCAGAAGGATATAGACAAATGAGGCCTAAGACCTTTCCTGCCAGT
AACTATACTGTCAGTAGCCGGCAAATGTTACAAGAAATTCGGGAATCCCTTAGGAATTTATCTAAACCAT
CTGATGCTGCTAAGGCTGAGCATAACATGAGTAAAATGTCAACCGAAGATCCTCGACAAGTCAGAAATCC
ACCCAAATTTGGGACGCATCATAAAGCCTTGCAGGAAATTCGAAACTCTCTGCTTCCATTTGCAAATGAA
ACAAATTCTTCTCGGAGTACTTCAGAAGTTAATCCACAAATGCTTCAAGACTTGCAAGCTGCTGGATTTG
ATGAGGATATGGTTATACAAGCTCTTCAGAAAACTAACAACAGAAGTATAGAAGCAGCAATTGAATTCAT
TAGTAAAATGAGTTACCAAGATCCTCGACGAGAGCAGATGGCTGCAGCAGCTGCCAGACCTATTAATGCC
AGCATGAAACCAGGGGAATGTGCAGCAATCAGTTAACCGCAAACAGAGCTGGAAGGTTCTAAGGAATCCT
TAGTTCCTCAGAGGCATGGNCCGCCACTAGNNNTGGNGTGGCCTATCATTCNGAGAGNCCACTCACAGAC
AGATGTAGGAGACNTTTGTCTGNTCTNGTATTCANNTTTGGTCAGCNCACCTAGCACGANAGANGTGACC
CCACACCCT
